Addgene plasmid #139554: pENTR_mCherry
Purpose: mCherry ORF with stop codon between attL1-attL2 on Gateway entry vector
Depositing lab: Minoru Ko. Depositing organization: Keio University.
Backbone
  Vector backbone: pDONR221
  Backbone size w/o insert (bp): 2517
  Vector type: Mammalian Expression
Growth in bacteria
  Bacterial resistance: Kanamycin, 50 μg/mL
  Growth temperature: 37°C
  Growth strain: DH5alpha
  Copy number: High Copy
Gene/Insert
  Gene/Insert name: mCherry
  Species: Synthetic
  Cloning method: Gateway Cloning
Terms and licenses: Academic/Nonprofit Terms; Industry Terms: Not Available to Industry
Depositor comments: Please note that this plasmid is a gateway entry plasmid with AttL sites. This is different from the pDONR221 backbone.
How to cite: pENTR_mCherry was a gift from Minoru Ko (Addgene plasmid # 139554 ; http://n2t.net/addgene:139554 ; RRID:Addgene_139554)
