[The description below was written by a language model from this plasmid's Addgene catalogue record and pLannotate feature annotations shown in this document.]
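Description:
pENTR_mCherry is a Gateway entry clone of about 3.3 kb, derived from the pDONR221 donor backbone. It carries the open reading frame of mCherry, a rapidly maturing monomeric red fluorescent protein derived from Discosoma, with its own stop codon. The coding sequence sits between attL1 and attL2 recombination sites. As the depositor notes, the presence of attL rather than attP sites distinguishes this plasmid from the parental pDONR221, since it is the product of recombining the insert into the donor vector. The plasmid is maintained in E. coli at high copy through a ColE1/pUC-type origin and is selected with kanamycin via an aminoglycoside phosphotransferase gene.

No eukaryotic promoter is annotated upstream of mCherry, so although the catalogue lists the vector type as mammalian expression, the plasmid itself serves as a transfer intermediate rather than as an expression construct. The rrnB T1 and T2 terminators lie upstream of attL1 and insulate the cassette from read-through transcription originating in the backbone. A T7 promoter sits just outside attL2, on the opposite strand to the insert. The short lacI and lacZα fragments detected in the sequence are backbone remnants rather than functional genes.

The intended use is an LR Clonase reaction with a destination vector bearing attR sites. This moves the mCherry ORF directionally into an expression context of the user's choice. Because the ORF retains its stop codon, it is suited to untagged or N-terminally fused expression rather than to C-terminal fusions supplied by the destination vector, for example as a red fluorescent reporter or control.
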