Features (pLannotate 1.2.2; 10 found; start..end, strand, type, name):
     44..751     +  CDS            mCherry: mCherry is a basic (constitutively fluorescent) red fluorescent protein published in 2004, derived from Discosoma sp.. It is reported to be a very rapidly-maturing monomer with low acid sensitivity.
    785..884     -  protein_bind   attL2: mutant version of attL; recombination site for the Gateway® LR reaction LR Clonase™
    902..920     -  promoter       T7 promoter: promoter for bacteriophage T7 RNA polymerase
   1054..1863    +  CDS            KanR: aminoglycoside phosphotransferase; aph(3')-Ia; confers resistance to kanamycin in bacteria or G418 (Geneticin®) in eukaryotes
   2010..2598    +  rep_origin     ori: high-copy-number ColE1/pMB1/pBR322/pUC origin of replication
   2781..2873    +  CDS            lacI (fragment): lac repressor; lacI; The lac repressor binds to the lac operator to inhibit transcription in E. coli. This inhibition can be relieved by adding lactose or isopropyl-β-D-thiogalactopyranoside (IPTG).
   2928..2955    -  terminator     rrnB T2 terminator: transcription terminator T2 from the E. coli rrnB gene
   3087..3130    +  terminator     rrnB T1 terminator: Escherichia coli rrnB; transcription terminator T1 from the E. coli rrnB gene
   3177..3213    -  CDS            lacZα (fragment): LacZα fragment of β-galactosidase; lacZ fragment
   3229..17      +  protein_bind   attL1 (across the origin): mutant version of attL; recombination site for the Gateway® LR reaction LR Clonase™
>Addgene plasmid #139554 | pENTR_mCherry | addgene full sequence | sequence record 274727 | Addgene NGS Result
GTACAAAAAAGCAGGCTGCTACCGGTCTCGAGAATTCGCCACCATGGTGAGCAAGGGCGAGGAGGATAAC
ATGGCCATCATCAAGGAGTTCATGCGCTTCAAGGTGCACATGGAGGGCTCCGTGAACGGCCACGAGTTCG
AGATCGAGGGCGAGGGCGAGGGCCGCCCCTACGAGGGCACCCAGACCGCCAAGCTGAAGGTGACCAAGGG
TGGCCCCCTGCCCTTCGCCTGGGACATCCTGTCCCCTCAGTTCATGTACGGCTCCAAGGCCTACGTGAAG
CACCCCGCCGACATCCCCGACTACTTGAAGCTGTCCTTCCCCGAGGGCTTCAAGTGGGAGCGCGTGATGA
ACTTCGAGGACGGCGGCGTGGTGACCGTGACCCAGGACTCCTCCCTGCAGGACGGCGAGTTCATCTACAA
GGTGAAGCTGCGCGGCACCAACTTCCCCTCCGACGGCCCCGTAATGCAGAAGAAGACCATGGGCTGGGAG
GCCTCCTCCGAGCGGATGTACCCCGAGGACGGCGCCCTGAAGGGCGAGATCAAGCAGAGGCTGAAGCTGA
AGGACGGCGGCCACTACGACGCTGAGGTCAAGACCACCTACAAGGCCAAGAAGCCCGTGCAGCTGCCCGG
CGCCTACAACGTCAACATCAAGTTGGACATCACCTCCCACAACGAGGACTACACCATCGTGGAACAGTAC
GAACGCGCCGAGGGCCGCCACTCCACCGGCGGCATGGACGAGCTGTACAAGGGATATCCATCACACTGGC
GGCCGCTCGAGTAAACCCAGCTTTCTTGTACAAAGTTGGCATTATAAGAAAGCATTGCTTATCAATTTGT
TGCAACGAACAGGTCACTATCAGTCAAAATAAAATCATTATTTGCCATCCAGCTGATATCCCCTATAGTG
AGTCGTATTACATGGTCATAGCTGTTTCCTGGCAGCTCTGGCCCGTGTCTCAAAATCTCTGATGTTACAT
TGCACAAGATAAAAATATATCATCATGAACAATAAAACTGTCTGCTTACATAAACAGTAATACAAGGGGT
GTTATGAGCCATATTCAACGGGAAACGTCGAGGCCGCGATTAAATTCCAACATGGATGCTGATTTATATG
GGTATAAATGGGCTCGCGATAATGTCGGGCAATCAGGTGCGACAATCTATCGCTTGTATGGGAAGCCCGA
TGCGCCAGAGTTGTTTCTGAAACATGGCAAAGGTAGCGTTGCCAATGATGTTACAGATGAGATGGTCAGA
CTAAACTGGCTGACGGAATTTATGCCTCTTCCGACCATCAAGCATTTTATCCGTACTCCTGATGATGCAT
GGTTACTCACCACTGCGATCCCCGGAAAAACAGCATTCCAGGTATTAGAAGAATATCCTGATTCAGGTGA
AAATATTGTTGATGCGCTGGCAGTGTTCCTGCGCCGGTTGCATTCGATTCCTGTTTGTAATTGTCCTTTT
AACAGCGATCGCGTATTTCGTCTCGCTCAGGCGCAATCACGAATGAATAACGGTTTGGTTGATGCGAGTG
ATTTTGATGACGAGCGTAATGGCTGGCCTGTTGAACAAGTCTGGAAAGAAATGCATAAACTTTTGCCATT
CTCACCGGATTCAGTCGTCACTCATGGTGATTTCTCACTTGATAACCTTATTTTTGACGAGGGGAAATTA
ATAGGTTGTATTGATGTTGGACGAGTCGGAATCGCAGACCGATACCAGGATCTTGCCATCCTATGGAACT
GCCTCGGTGAGTTTTCTCCTTCATTACAGAAACGGCTTTTTCAAAAATATGGTATTGATAATCCTGATAT
GAATAAATTGCAGTTTCATTTGATGCTCGATGAGTTTTTCTAATCAGAATTGGTTAATTGGTTGTAACAC
TGGCAGAGCATTACGCTGACTTGACGGGACGGCGCAAGCTCATGACCAAAATCCCTTAACGTGAGTTACG
CGTCGTTCCACTGAGCGTCAGACCCCGTAGAAAAGATCAAAGGATCTTCTTGAGATCCTTTTTTTCTGCG
CGTAATCTGCTGCTTGCAAACAAAAAAACCACCGCTACCAGCGGTGGTTTGTTTGCCGGATCAAGAGCTA
CCAACTCTTTTTCCGAAGGTAACTGGCTTCAGCAGAGCGCAGATACCAAATACTGTTCTTCTAGTGTAGC
CGTAGTTAGGCCACCACTTCAAGAACTCTGTAGCACCGCCTACATACCTCGCTCTGCTAATCCTGTTACC
AGTGGCTGCTGCCAGTGGCGATAAGTCGTGTCTTACCGGGTTGGACTCAAGACGATAGTTACCGGATAAG
GCGCAGCGGTCGGGCTGAACGGGGGGTTCGTGCACACAGCCCAGCTTGGAGCGAACGACCTACACCGAAC
TGAGATACCTACAGCGTGAGCTATGAGAAAGCGCCACGCTTCCCGAAGGGAGAAAGGCGGACAGGTATCC
GGTAAGCGGCAGGGTCGGAACAGGAGAGCGCACGAGGGAGCTTCCAGGGGGAAACGCCTGGTATCTTTAT
AGTCCTGTCGGGTTTCGCCACCTCTGACTTGAGCGTCGATTTTTGTGATGCTCGTCAGGGGGGCGGAGCC
TATGGAAAAACGCCAGCAACGCGGCCTTTTTACGGTTCCTGGCCTTTTGCTGGCCTTTTGCTCACATGTT
CTTTCCTGCGTTATCCCCTGATTCTGTGGATAACCGTATTACCGCCTTTGAGTGAGCTGATACCGCTCGC
CGCAGCCGAACGACCGAGCGCAGCGAGTCAGTGAGCGAGGAAGCGGAAGAGCGCCCAATACGCAAACCGC
CTCTCCCCGCGCGTTGGCCGATTCATTAATGCAGCTGGCACGACAGGTTTCCCGACTGGAAAGCGGGCAG
TGAGCGCAACGCAATTAATACGCGTACCGCTAGCCAGGAAGAGTTTGTAGAAACGCAAAAAGGCCATCCG
TCAGGATGGCCTTCTGCTTAGTTTGATGCCTGGCAGTTTATGGCGGGCGTCCTGCCCGCCACCCTCCGGG
CCGTTGCTTCACAACGTTCAAATCCGCTCCCGGCGGATTTGTCCTACTCAGGAGAGCGTTCACCGACAAA
CAACAGATAAAACGAAAGGCCCAGTCTTCCGACTGAGCCTTTCGTTTTATTTGATGCCTGGCAGTTCCCT
ACTCTCGCGTTAACGCTAGCATGGATGTTTTCCCAGTCACGACGTTGTAAAACGACGGCCAGTCTTAAGC
TCGGGCCCCAAATAATGATTTTATTTTGACTGATAGTGACCTGTTCGTTGCAACAAATTGATGAGCAATG
CTTTTTTATAATGCCAACTTT
